>Addgene plasmid #199104 | pGL2_172 | addgene full sequence | sequence record 398544 | Addgene NGS Result
GCAAGGAGTTGACATAAGCCTGTTCGGTTCGTAAACTGTAATGCAAGTAGCGTATGCGCTCACGCAACTG
GTCCAGAACCTTGACCGAACGCAGCGGTGGTAACGGCGCAGTGGCGGTTTTCATGGCTTGTTATGACTGT
TTTTTTGTACAGTCTATGCCTCGGGCATCCAAGCAGCAAGCGCGTTACGCCGTGGGTCGATGTTTGATGT
TATGGAGCAGCAACGAATGTTACGCAGCAGCAACGATGTTACGCAGCAGGGCAGTCGCCCTAAAACAAAG
TTAGGTGGCTCAAGTATGGGCATCATTCGCACATGTAGGCTCGGCCCTGACCAAGTCAAATCCATGCGGG
CTGCTCTTGATCTTTTCGGTCGTGAGTTCGGAGACGTAGCCACCTACTCCCAACATCAGCCGGACTCCGA
TTACCTCGGGAACTTGCTCCGTAGTAAGACATTCATCGCGCTTGCTGCCTTCGACCAAGAAGCGGTTGTT
GGCGCTCTCGCGGCTTACGTTCTGCCCAAGTTTGAGCAGCCGCGTAGTGAGATCTATATCTATGATCTCG
CAGTCTCCGGAGAGCACCGGAGGCAGGGCATTGCCACCGCGCTCATCAATCTCCTCAAGCATGAGGCCAA
CGCGCTTGGTGCTTATGTGATCTACGTGCAAGCAGATTACGGTGACGATCCCGCAGTGGCTCTCTATACA
AAGTTGGGCATACGGGAAGAAGTGATGCACTTTGATATCGACCCAAGTACCGCCACCTAAGCTTGAGCGC
ATGCTCGAGTACTTCGCCTGGACCATGCTCGCCGTCGTCTTCGGCTTCCTCCTCTTCGTCAACCTCGCCT
ACGTCCCCCTCGGCCACTGGGCCGAGGCCTTCGCCGGCTTCTTCAAATTTTCAGGGCTGCCGCACCCCAT
CGACTGGGGGCTCGCTATACAGGAGTTGACGGCTAGCTCAGTCCTAGGTACAGTGCTAGCTACTAGGAGG
AAAAAAATGGTGAGTAAGGGTGAAGCCGTGATTAAAGAGTTCATGCGCTTCAAAGTGCATATGGAGGGCT
CAATGAACGGCCATGAATTTGAAATTGAAGGTGAAGGAGAAGGCCGTCCGTATGAGGGCACCCAGACCGC
CAAACTGAAAGTCACAAAGGGTGGCCCGCTGCCGTTTTCGTGGGATATTTTATCCCCTCAATTCATGTAC
GGCAGCCGGGCGTTTATTAAACACCCGGCGGATATCCCGGATTACTATAAGCAATCTTTTCCAGAAGGCT
TTAAATGGGAGCGCGTGATGAATTTTGAAGACGGAGGTGCTGTTACCGTGACCCAGGACACGAGCTTAGA
AGACGGTACCTTGATCTATAAGGTAAAGCTGCGTGGTACCAATTTCCCGCCGGATGGGCCAGTTATGCAG
AAAAAGACTATGGGCTGGGAAGCATCGACGGAGCGTCTTTACCCCGAAGACGGCGTCCTGAAAGGCGATA
TTAAAATGGCCCTGCGACTGAAAGACGGCGGTCGCTACCTTGCAGATTTCAAAACAACGTATAAAGCGAA
AAAACCTGTGCAGATGCCCGGGGCGTACAACGTTGATCGCAAACTAGATATCACTTCACACAACGAAGAT
TACACGGTAGTCGAACAGTATGAACGTAGCGAGGGGCGCCATAGCACCGGAGGCATGGATGAACTCTATA
AATAAGCTTCGCTCGTGCTCGCCGCGACCTTCCTCTTCATGCACCTCTTCGGCATCGGGCTGCACAACGC
TACAGAGGAGCTTTTCCGCTGCATAACCCTGCTTCGGGGTCATTATAGCGATTTTTTCGGTATATCCATC
CTTTTTCGCACGATATACAGGATTTTGCCAAAGGGTTCGTGTAGACTTTCCTTGGTGTATCCAACGGCGT
CAGCCGGGCAGGATAGGTGAAGTAGGCCCACCCGCGAGCGGGTGTTCCTTCTTCACTGTCCCTTATTCGC
ACCTGGCGGTGCTCAACGGGAATCCTGCTCTGCGAGGCTGGCCGTACGCTAGGTATACTTGAGACCACCC
CAGGATACATAGATTACCACAACTCCGAGCCCTTCCACCTAGCGTGCTAACCACGCACGCTATTGTTGTA
TAGGCTAGGTGGAGGCTCAGTGATGATAAGTCTGCGATGGTGGATGCATGTGTCATGGTCATAGCTGTTT
CCTGTGTGAAATTGTTATCCGCTCAGAGGGCACAATCCTATTCCGCGCTATCCGACAATCTCCAAGACAT
TAGGTGGAGTTCAGTTCGGCGTATGGCATATGTCGCTGGAAAGAACATGTGAGCAAAAGGCCAGCAAAAG
GCCAGGAACCGTAAAAAGGCCGCGTTGCTGGCGTTACAGCTGGGCGCGCCCCATGTCAGCCGTTAAGTGT
TCCTGTGTCACTCAAAATTGCTTTGAGAGGCTCTAAGGGCTTCTCAGTGCGTTACATCCCTGGCTTGTTG
TCCACAACCGTTAAACCTTAAAGGCTTTAAAAGCCTTATATATTCTTTTTTTTCTTATAAAACTTAAAAC
CTTAGAGGCTATTTAAGTTGCTGATTTATATTAATTTTATTGTTCAAACATGAGAGCTTAGTACGTGAAA
CATGAGAGCTTAGTACGTTAGCCATGAGAGCTTAGTACGTTAGCCATGAGGGTTTAGTTCGTTAAACATG
AGAGCTTAGTACGTTAAACATGAGAGCTTAGTACGTGAAACATGAGAGCTTAGTACGTACTATCAACAGG
TTGAACTGCTGATCTTCAGATCGGCGCGCCGGCCGGCCGAAGATCCTTTGATCTTTTCTACGGGGTCTGA
CGCTCTATTCAACAAAGCCGCCGTCCCGTCAAGTCAGCGTAAATGGGTAGGGGGCTTCAAATCGTCCCCC
CATACGATATAAGTTGTTACTAGTGCTTGGATTCTCACCAATAAAAAACGCCCGGCGGCAACCGAGCGTT
CTGAACAAATCCAGATGGAGTTCTGAGGTCATTACTGGATCTATCAACAGGAGTCCAAGCGAGCTCGATA
TCAAATTACGCCCCGCCCTGCCACTCATCGCAGTACTGTTGTAATTCATTAAGCATTCTGCCGACATGGA
AGCCATCACAAACGGCATGATGAACCTGAATCGCCAGCGGCATCAGCACCTTGTCGCCTTGCGTATAATA
TTTGCCCATGGTGAAAACGGGGGCGAAGAAGTTGTCCATATTGGCCACGTTTAAATCAAAACTGGTGAAA
CTCACCCAGGGATTGGCTGAGACGAAAAACATATTCTCAATAAACCCTTTAGGGAAATAGGCCAGGTTTT
CACCGTAACACGCCACATCTTGCGAATATATGTGTAGAAACTGCCGGAAATCGTCGTGGTATTCACTCCA
GAGCGATGAAAACGTTTCAGTTTGCTCATGGAAAACGGTGTAACAAGGGTGAACACTATCCCATATCACC
AGCTCACCGTCTTTCATTGCCATACGAAATTCCGGATGAGCATTCATCAGGCGGGCAAGAATGTGAATAA
AGGCCGGATAAAACTTGTGCTTATTTTTCTTTACGGTCTTTAAAAAGGCCGTAATATCCAGCTGAACGGT
CTGGTTATAGGTACATTGAGCAACTGACTGAAATGCCTCAAAATGTTCTTTACGATGCCATTGGGATATA
TCAACGGTGGTATATCCAGTGATTTTTTTCTCCATTTTAGCTTCCTTAGCTCCTGAAAATCTCGATAACT
CAAAAAATACGCCCGGTAGTGATCTTATTTCATTATGGTGAAAGTTGGAACCTCTTACGTGCCGATCAAC
GTCTCATTGATACCTGAAACAAAACCCATCGTACGGCCAAGGAAGTCTCCAATAACTGTGATCCACCACA
AGCGCCAGGGTTTTCCCAGTCACGACGTTGTAAAACGACGGCCAGTCATGCATAATCCGCACGCATCTGG
AATAAGGAAGTGCCATTCCGCCTGACCTTAGCGTGCGAACAGCACGCTATTGTTGTATCATTACTCGCAT
CCATTCTCAGGCTGTCTCGTCTCGTCTCCGAGGTCTCAGGAGAATGAGTCAGGGTCACGCGTAGGACGCG
TCGAGTAGGGTTCCGTTTGTTCAAAGGTCACGTTCCGCAGCCACACGCCGTGTGAAGCTGGGGAGGATCA
ACAGGACCCAGAAATGGCACGAGCCCGGGATTGGCCTCCCGGGCTCGCCGCCCCCGAACCGGCGCAGCAT
GCCGAGTGAGGACGTTTGCTCTGTGACGAGCGTACGAGAGAACAGCGCGTCGACACCACCGCGCCCCGCC
GGACCGAAGTGCCACTGCGGCACCCCGATCGTCCACATCCCCGGGAAGCGCCCCAAAATCTACTGCTCGG
ACGCCTGCCGAAAGCGCGCAAAGCGTCTCATTGCGGACCAGTCACGCAGCGTAGCAAGCACGACTACAGC
GGGTAATCCGGACGCGGGCTTTAGTAGTAAGGGAAAATCTCCGTCCACTGCAGGTCAGAGCGCTGTAACT
GGAACGGGTTCTACCCCAAACGAGGGTGCCGCGACAGCCGGGCGGGAGGACCCGCGCGACGAGCGGTTCG
CCCGGCGGGACCGGCACCAGACGGTGTCGCTGAACGAGGCGTTCAAGGGCTGCGGGACCCGGCTCACTGC
CGGGACGGCCGAGCTGATGTGGAAGCCGGGCGAGGCGACGTGGGGCAACACGTGCCGCTGCAACAACGTC
CACACCTGCCCGTGGTGCATGAGCCGCATCCTGGCCGTACGGGGCTCGAACGTGCAGCTCGCCGCCGACG
GCCTCGCGGACGCCGGGTACGGGCTGCACCTTGGCACGAACACGTTGCGCCACTTCGAGCGCATGGCGTT
CGGCACCGTCCGCAAGGGAATGCGGCACGGCCTGGTCGCGGTCTTGCACGACGGCTGGAAGGGCGCGTAC
GGCTCGTCCGGCCGCCGCTGGCGCACGATGCGCGACGACTTCGGGATCATCGGCTACGAGCGGGCCTTCG
AGGACACCTTCGGCTGGGGCTCCGGCTGGCACCTGCACTGGCACACGCTCTGGGTCACCCGCGAGGTGCT
CGGCCCGGACGCCCAGGCCGCGTTCCGCGACGCACTCGCCGGAGCCTGGGCCGCCGGGGTCGAATCCGCG
GGCGGCTACACCGTCAGCGAGACGTGCGACCGGCCCGGTTGCTCCTGTGAGGGCAAGGGCCACGGCACCG
ACGTGCGCCCACTCAACGGCGCGGACGCCGCTGACGGCGATGCGGGCAAGCAGGCCCGCTACCTCTACAA
GGACGGCGACAAGACCAAGGGCGGCGTCGCCAAGATCGGCCTGGAGCTGGCCGGACAGAACTTCAAGGCC
GGTCGCGGCGACGACCGCATGGGACCGCTCGACCTGGGCGACGCGGCGGCCGCCGAGCTGCAGCGGCTTC
GTCGGCCCGGCCCGTTCGTCGAGAAGTACCGCGAGCGCGAGTTCGGCGTCTTCCAGGTCCGCAAGCACTA
CCGGTCGCAGAACCTGAACCGGCTGATCAAGGAACTCGGCATCCAGCAGGACGTCCGCACCGAGGAGGAG
ATCACCGACGACACCGAGGGCCTGGTCGCCATCGCGGTCATCCCGGCCTACATCTGGTACCGATACATCG
CCCGCGTCGCCGGACGTCGCCTCGACCTCATCAAGGTCGCCGAGACGTACGGCCTACCGGGCGTCCGGCG
GCTCGTCGAGTCCTGGGGCCTGGTGTGGGGCAAGGACGTCCTGGACCCGCCCGCCCCGGAAGCGCCGGCC
GCGCCGGGCGACCTTGACGCTGACCAGATGAGGTTCGAGGTCATGTCCGAGGAGGAAGCTGCTTTCCGCG
AGGCGCGCCGGAAGGCCAACGAGGCCCGCACGGAGGAGCTGGCCGCTTCGCTCGACCGAGTGCGTCAGCC
GAAGAAGGAGGCGATCCGCCCGACGATCAGCCTTCGGAAGCGCCTGAAGCCGAAGCCGGTCACCGTCGAC
GTCAAGACTCCCCCGCCCGGCGCCGCGTCGCCCGTGTGCCGCCGCTGCAAGGGCAAGCTCGCCCCGGTAC
TCCAGCCCTGGGGCCAGCACCCCGGAGACTGCCTCCGCGTCGACACAGCGGTCGCGTAGGGCCGCTGAGG
GACCGCCATCAGACCGCCACCCCGGACATCCGGGTGGCGGTCTGATGGCGGTCCCGGCGCGAAAGCCGAG
GGTCTGCCTGCCGTGAGGTGGCCGGCGGACCTGGGTTACTGCTGGAATCCCGCGCCCAGTCCGAGCGTCC
GCCGGCGCTTTTCACCTGGCTCCGGGTGCTCGTCGATGAGCACCAGGCCGTCGACGACGACGCGTCCGCC
TGCCTGCTTTTGGCCGGCGGGCCGGGCCGCGGTTGTCCGCCGGGTCGGACCGGTCCCTTGGTCGACCGAT
GCCTCGGCCACGACGATGCTGGGCCCGAAGCGGTACGCGACCCGTGCCGGGCCGCAGCGGATCGCGGCAG
CAGGAGCTCCCCGCCCGCCACGGCTGGCTGGATGGTCGCCTCACGCGCCCGCAGGGGTGACGGCGTGGGT
GCGGCGGTCAGCCCCGTGATCGGGCGTCAGACGGCCGCTGAGGGACCGCGACCACCCCTCCCTTCCCGCC
TGCCGTCTTTCACCGCCCGGCCGGTCCGCAGACGCCGTACGGCCAGGCCACGGAGGATTACGGGCAGATG
GCGCCCACCCGGCACCCGGGCTGGGGCACCCTGGACAGCACGAAGGTCCGCCCCACTCACCGGGGCGGGC
CTTCGCGTTGAGCTAGAGTTCGCTA
Features (pLannotate 1.2.2; 11 found; start..end, strand, type, name):
      9..37      +  promoter       Pc promoter: intI1 (promoter lies within the coding sequence); class 1 integron promoter
    227..760     +  CDS            GmR: gentamycin acetyltransferase; aacC1; confers resistance to gentamycin
    936..960     +  promoter       J23119(SpeI) promoter (fragment): bacterial promoter (Registry of Standard Biological Parts BBa J23119) modified to end with an SpeI site
    987..1682    +  CDS            mScarlet-I: mScarlet-I is a basic (constitutively fluorescent) red fluorescent protein published in 2016, derived from synthetic construct. It is reported to be a rapidly-maturing monomer with moderate acid sensitivity.
   1896..2004    +  oriT           oriT: incP origin of transfer
   2364..2752    -  rep_origin     R6K γ ori: γ replication origin from E. coli plasmid R6K; requires the R6K initiator protein pi for replication
   2901..2995    -  terminator     lambda t0 terminator: transcription terminator from phage lambda
   3019..3675    -  CDS            cat: CAT_ECOLX - Experimental evidence at protein level: Swiss-Prot protein existence level 1. This enzyme is an effector of chloramphenicol resistance in bacteria. From Escherichia coli. This protein is used as a marker in many commonly used cloning vectors, such as pACYC184.
   3676..3778    -  promoter       cat promoter: promoter of the E. coli cat gene encoding chloramphenicol acetyltransferase
   3853..3896    -  CDS            lacZα (fragment): LacZα fragment of β-galactosidase; lacZ fragment
   4637..6079    +  CDS            pSG5 Rep: replication initiator protein from the Streptomyces ghanaensis plasmid pSG5; rep
