[The description below was written by a language model from this plasmid's Addgene catalogue record and pLannotate feature annotations shown in this document.]
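Description:
pGL2_172 is a 6.7 kb synthetic-biology "Level 2" plasmid from a modular toolkit built for high-throughput identification of origins of replication that function in non-model bacteria. No conventional backbone is recorded. In E. coli it is maintained through the R6K γ origin, which fires only when the R6K π initiator protein is supplied in trans, so it is propagated in a pir-116 host, where it is listed as high copy. Selection in E. coli uses two markers: a chloramphenicol acetyltransferase (cat) gene with its native promoter and a lambda t0 terminator, and a gentamicin acetyltransferase (aacC1) gene lying downstream of the class 1 integron Pc promoter. A short lacZα fragment near the cat cassette is probably a cloning remnant.

The payload being tested is the pSG5 origin, annotated here through the pSG5 Rep replication initiator from the Streptomyces ghanaensis plasmid, paired with a short sequencing barcode (NGS barcode 20 per the catalogue entry; it is not annotated in the feature table). The barcode lets this particular origin be tracked by sequencing when many barcoded origin plasmids are pooled. An incP oriT allows the plasmid to be mobilised by conjugation from a donor strain that provides the transfer functions. Because R6K γ cannot replicate in recipients lacking π, persistence there depends on the candidate pSG5 origin. Gentamicin resistance provides selection in the recipient, and an mScarlet-I red fluorescent protein gene, preceded by a fragment of the strong constitutive J23119 promoter, serves as a visual reporter of plasmid presence and expression. The cloning method is not recorded.
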