Addgene plasmid #199104: pGL2_172
Purpose: Level 2 plasmid, barcoded ORI with gentamicin resistance cassette and mScarlet-I reporter
Depositing lab: Charlie Gilbert & Nili Ostrov & Cultivarium Tools. Depositing organization: Cultivarium, Convergent Research. Publication: A scalable framework for high-throughput identification of functional origins of replication in non-model bacteria. Gilbert C, Brumwell SL, Crits-Christoph A, Kang SC, Martin-Moldes Z, Alsharif W, Esmurria A, Nguyen M-A, Lee HH, Ostrov N. bioRxiv 2023.05.19.541510 10.1101/2023.05.19.541510.
Backbone
  Vector backbone: n/a
  Vector type: Synthetic Biology
Growth in bacteria
  Bacterial resistance: Chloramphenicol and Gentamicin, 25 & 10 μg/mL
  Growth temperature: 37°C
  Growth strain: E. coli pir-116
  Copy number: High Copy
Gene/Insert
  Gene/Insert name: pSG5 ORI plus NGS barcode 20, gentamicin resistance cassette, mScarlet-I cassette, oriT
  Species: Synthetic
  Cloning method: Unknown
Terms and licenses: Academic/Nonprofit Terms; Industry Terms: Not Available to Industry
How to cite: pGL2_172 was a gift from Charlie Gilbert & Nili Ostrov & Cultivarium Tools (Addgene plasmid # 199104 ; http://n2t.net/addgene:199104 ; RRID:Addgene_199104)
